Addgene plasmid #136790: pEBTetD-SNAP-HsSAS6
Purpose: Mammalian expression of the centrosomal protein SAS6 N-terminally fused to SNAP-tag
Depositing lab: Kai Johnsson. Depositing organization: Swiss Federal Institute of Technology (EPFL). Publication: Selective chemical crosslinking reveals a Cep57-Cep63-Cep152 centrosomal complex. Lukinavicius G, Lavogina D, Orpinell M, Umezawa K, Reymond L, Garin N, Gonczy P, Johnsson K. Curr Biol. 2013 Feb 4;23(3):265-70. doi: 10.1016/j.cub.2012.12.030. Epub 2013 Jan 17. PubMed 23333316.
Backbone
  Vector backbone: pEBTetD
  Backbone size w/o insert (bp): 10961
  Vector type: Mammalian Expression
  Selectable markers: Puromycin
Growth in bacteria
  Bacterial resistance: Ampicillin, 100 μg/mL
  Growth temperature: 37°C
  Growth strain: DH5alpha
  Copy number: High Copy
Gene/Insert
  Gene/Insert name: SNAP-SAS6
  Species: H. sapiens (human), Synthetic
  Insert size (bp): 2859
  Entrez Gene: SASS6 (a.k.a. MCPH14, SAS-6, SAS6)
  Promoter: CMV-TetO2
  Tag / fusion protein: FLAG-tag / His-tag (N terminal on insert)
  Cloning method: Gateway Cloning
  Sequencing primers: 5′ CMV_Fwd
Terms and licenses: Academic/Nonprofit Terms; Industry Terms: Not Available to Industry
Depositor comments: PolyAdenylation RNA deletion - low protein expression level
How to cite: pEBTetD-SNAP-HsSAS6 was a gift from Kai Johnsson (Addgene plasmid # 136790 ; http://n2t.net/addgene:136790 ; RRID:Addgene_136790)
