[The description below was written by a language model from this plasmid's Addgene catalogue record and pLannotate feature annotations shown in this document.]
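Description:
pEBTetD-SNAP-HsSAS6 is a mammalian expression plasmid built on the pEBTetD backbone, an Epstein-Barr virus-derived episomal vector with built-in tetracycline regulation. It carries the EBV oriP origin together with the EBNA1 coding sequence, which allow the plasmid to replicate and persist extrachromosomally in suitable mammalian cells. An SV40 promoter-driven puromycin N-acetyltransferase cassette selects for cells that retain it. In E. coli it is propagated through a high-copy ColE1/pUC-type origin with ampicillin resistance. Short remnants of EBV genes and of pBR322 (tetracycline resistance, bom) are leftovers of the vector's construction.

The payload is human SASS6 (SAS-6), the central scaffolding protein that sets the nine-fold symmetry of centrioles, fused at its N-terminus to SNAP-tag. The tag is annotated as an MGMT fragment because SNAP-tag is an engineered derivative of that alkyltransferase; it reacts covalently with benzylguanine-type substrates. A His tag precedes SNAP, and the record also lists a FLAG tag, although this is not annotated in the feature tables. The SAS6 reading frame is flanked by attB1 and attB2, consistent with Gateway cloning. Transcription comes from a CMV enhancer/promoter followed by two tet operators (CMV-TetO2). A separate cassette on the same plasmid, with RSV promoter elements and a β-globin intron, expresses TetR, which represses the promoter until tetracycline or doxycycline is added.

No poly(A) signal is annotated downstream of the insert, matching the depositor's note that a polyadenylation deletion gives low protein expression. The associated publication used selective chemical crosslinking to study centrosomal protein complexes. The sequenced copy is about 120 bp shorter than the depositor's sequence, with the difference lying in oriP.
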