Features (pLannotate 1.2.2; 30 found; start..end, strand, type, name):
    433..2222    -  rep_origin     oriP: Epstein-Barr virus oriP replication origin (Yates et al., 2000)
   2223..2441    -  CDS            gL (fragment): GL_EBVB9 - Experimental evidence at protein level: Swiss-Prot protein existence level 1. The heterodimer glycoprotein H-glycoprotein L is required for the fusion of viral and plasma membranes leading to virus entry into the host cell. Acts as a functional inhibitor of gH and maintains gH in an inhibited form. Upon binding to host integrins, gL dissociates from gH leading to activation of the viral fusion glycoproteins gB and gH. Fusion of EBV with B-lymphocytes requires the additional receptor- binding protein gp42, which forms a complex with gH/gL. The heterodimer gH/gL targets also host EPHA
   2524..4451    -  CDS            EBNA1 (fragment): Epstein-Barr nuclear antigen 1, also known as EBNA-1 crucial for latent viral infection, and for episomal amplification of vectors containing the oriP origin (Okita et al., 2013)
   4489..4833    -  CDS            BRRF2_EBVB9 (fragment): Protein inferred from homology: Swiss-Prot protein existence level 3. From Epstein-Barr virus (strain B95-8) (HHV-4) (Human herpesvirus 4).
   4836..4859    -  promoter       tet promoter (fragment): E. coli promoter for tetracycline efflux protein gene
   4972..5076    +  promoter       AmpR promoter: bla
   5077..5937    +  CDS            AmpR: β-lactamase; bla; confers resistance to ampicillin, carbenicillin, and related antibiotics
   6108..6696    +  rep_origin     ori: high-copy-number ColE1/pMB1/pBR322/pUC origin of replication
   6742..6865    -  CDS            TcR (fragment): tetracycline efflux protein; tet; confers resistance to tetracycline
   6903..7200    +  promoter       SV40 promoter: SV40 enhancer and early promoter
   7277..7876    +  CDS            PuroR: puromycin N-acetyltransferase; pac from Streptomyces alboniger; confers resistance to puromycin
   7967..8101    +  polyA_signal   SV40 poly(A) signal: SV40 polyadenylation signal
   8223..8275    -  misc_feature   bom (fragment): basis of mobility region from pBR322
   8406..8499    +  ncRNA          Retro dr1: Accession: RF00214 - Retrovirus direct repeat 1 (dr1)
   8535..8796    +  promoter       RSV promoter: Rous sarcoma virus enhancer/promoter
   8822..8882    +  promoter       SV40 promoter (fragment): SV40 early promoter
   8913..9485    +  intron         β-globin intron: intron from rabbit β-globin gene
   9540..9558    +  promoter       T7 promoter: promoter for bacteriophage T7 RNA polymerase
   9569..10189   +  CDS            tetR: TETR2_ECOLX - Experimental evidence at protein level: Swiss-Prot protein existence level 1. TetR is the repressor of the tetracycline resistance element; its N-terminal region forms a helix-turn-helix structure and binds DNA. Binding of tetracycline to TetR reduces the repressor affinity for the tetracycline resistance gene (tetA) promoter operator sites. From Escherichia coli.
  10231..10352   +  polyA_signal   SV40 poly(A) signal: SV40 polyadenylation signal
  10407..10786   +  enhancer       CMV enhancer: human cytomegalovirus immediate early enhancer
  10787..10990   +  promoter       CMV promoter: human cytomegalovirus (CMV) immediate early promoter
  10992..11011   +  promoter       PLtetO-1 promoter (fragment): modified phage lambda PL promoter with tet operator sites (Lutz and Bujard, 1997)
  11013..11032   +  promoter       PLtetO-1 promoter (fragment): modified phage lambda PL promoter with tet operator sites (Lutz and Bujard, 1997)
  11040..11073   +  promoter       TRE3GV promoter (fragment): 3rd-generation Tet-responsive promoter that can be activated by binding of Tet-On® 3G, optimized for retroviral and lentiviral vectors
  11189..11206   +  CDS            9xHis (fragment): 9xHis affinity tag
  11207..11749   +  CDS            MGMT (fragment): MGMT_HUMAN - Experimental evidence at protein level: Swiss-Prot protein existence level 1. Involved in the cellular defense against the biological effects of O6-methylguanine (O6-MeG) and O4-methylthymine (O4-MeT) in DNA. Repairs the methylated nucleobase in DNA by stoichiometrically transferring the methyl group to a cysteine residue in the enzyme. This is a suicide reaction: the enzyme is irreversibly inactivated. From Homo sapiens (Human).
  11792..11816   +  protein_bind   attB1: mutant version of attB; recombination site for the Gateway® BP reaction BP Clonase™
  11831..13801   +  CDS            SASS6: SAS6_HUMAN - Also known as SAS6. Experimental evidence at protein level: Swiss-Prot protein existence level 1. Central scaffolding component of the centrioles ensuring their 9-fold symmetry. Required for centrosome biogenesis and duplication: required both for mother-centriole-dependent centriole duplication and deuterosome-dependent centriole amplification in multiciliated cells. Overexpression results in excess foci-bearing centriolar markers. Required for the recruitment of STIL to the procentriole and for STIL-mediated centriole amplification (PubMed:22020124). From Homo sapiens (Human).
  13810..14      -  protein_bind   attB2 (across the origin): mutant version of attB; recombination site for the Gateway® BP reaction BP Clonase™
>Addgene plasmid #136790 | pEBTetD-SNAP-HsSAS6 | depositor full sequence | sequence record 264014 | Full Sequence
TTGTACAAAGTGGTGATGGCAGCTAGCGGCGCGCCCGGCCGCGGGGCAGTGCATGTAATCCCTTCAGTTG
GTTGGTACAACTTGCCAACTGGGCCCTGTTCCACATGTGACACGGGGGGGGACCAAACACAAAGGGGTTC
TCTGACTGTAGTTGACATCCTTATAAATGGATGTGCACATTTGCCAACACTGAGTGGCTTTCATCCTGGA
GCAGACTTTGCAGTCTGTGGACTGCAACACAACATTGCCTTTATGTGTAACTCTTGGCTGAAGCTCTTAC
ACCAATGCTGGGGGACATGTACCTCCCAGGGGCCCAGGAAGACTACGGGAGGCTACACCAACGTCAATCA
GAGGGGCCTGTGTAGCTACCGATAAGCGGACCCTCAAGAGGGCATTAGCAATAGTGTTTATAAGGCCCCC
TTGTTAACCCTAAACGGGTAGCATATGCTTCCCGGGTAGTAGTATATACTATCCAGACTAACCCTAATTC
AATAGCATATGTTACCCAACGGGAAGCATATGCTATCGAATTAGGGTTAGTAAAAGGGTCCTAAGGAACA
GCGATATCTCCCACCCCATGAGCTGTCACGGTTTTATTTACATGGGGTCAGGATTCCACGAGGGTAGTGA
ACCATTTTAGTCACAAGGGCAGTGGCTGAAGATCAAGGAGCGGGCAGTGAACTCTCCTGAATCTTCGCCT
GCTTCTTCATTCTCCTTCGTTTAGCTAATAGAATAACTGCTGAGTTGTGAACAGTAAGGTGTATGTGAGG
TGCTCGAAAACAAGGTTTCAGGTGACGCCCCCAGAATAAAATTTGGACGGGGGGTTCAGTGGTGGCATTG
TGCTATGACACCAATATAACCCTCACAAACCCCTTGGGCAATAAATACTAGTGTAGGAATGAAACATTCT
GAATATCTTTAACAATAGAAATCCATGGGGTGGGGACAAGCCGTAAAGACTGGATGTCCATCTCACACGA
ATTTATGGCTATGGGCAACACATAATCCTAGTGCAATATGATACTGGGGTTATTAAGATGTGTCCCAGGC
AGGGACCAAGACAGGTGAACCATGTTGTTACACTCTATTTGTAACAAGGGGAAAGAGAGTGGACGCCGAC
AGCAGCGGACTCCACTGGTTGTCTCTAACACCCCCGAAAATTAAACGGGGCTCCACGCCAATGGGGCCCA
TAAACAAAGACAAGTGGCCACTCTTTTTTTTGAAATTGTGGAGTGGGGGCACGCGTCAGCCCCCACACGC
CGCCCTGCGGTTTTGGACTGTAAAATAAGGGTGTAATAACTTGGCTGATTGTAACCCCGCTAACCACTGC
GGTCAAACCACTTGCCCACAAAACCACTAATGGCACCCCGGGGAATACCTGCATAAGTAGGTGGGCGGGC
CAAGATAGGGGCGCGATTGCTGCGATCTGGAGGACAAATTACACACACTTGCGCCTGAGCGCCAAGCACA
GGGTTGTTGGTCCTCATATTCACGAGGTCGCTGAGAGCACGGTGGGCTAATGTTGCCATGGGTAGCATAT
ACTACCCAAATATCTGGATAGCATATGCTATCCTAATCTATATCTGGGTAGCATAGGCTATCCTAATCTA
TATCTGGGTAGCATATGCTATCCTAATCTATATCTGGGTAGTATATGCTATCCTAATTTATATCTGGGTA
GCATAGGCTATCCTAATCTATATCTGGGTAGCATATGCTATCCTAATCTATATCTGGGTAGTATATGCTA
TCCTAATCTGTATCCGGGTAGCATATGCTATCCTAATAGAGATTAGGGTAGTATATGCTATCCTAATTTA
TATCTGGGTAGCATATACTACCCAAATATCTGGATAGCATATGCTATCCTAATCTATATCTGGGTAGCAT
ATGCTATCCTAATCTATATCTGGGTAGCATAGGCTATCCTAATCTATATCTGGGTAGCATATGCTATCCT
AATCTATATCTGGGTAGTATATGCTATCCTAATTTATATCTGGGTAGCATAGGCTATCCTAATCTATATC
TGGGTAGCATATGCTATCCTAATCTATATCTGGGTAGTATATGCTATCCTAATCTGTATCCGGGTAGCAT
ATGCTATCCTCATGCATATACAGTCAGCATATGATACCCAGTAGTAGAGTGGGAGTGCTATCCTTTGCAT
ATGCCGCCACCTCCCAAGGGGGCGTGAATTTTCGCTGCTTGTCCTTTTCCTGCTGGTTGCTCCCATTCTT
AGGTGAATTTAAGGAGGCCAGGCTAAAGCCGTCGCATGTCTGATTGCTCACCAGGTAAATGTCGCTAATG
TTTTCCAACGCGAGAAGGTGTTGAGCGCGGAGCTGAGTGACGTGACAACATGGGTATGCCCAATTGCCCC
ATGTTGGGAGGACGAAAATGGTGACAAGACAGATGGCCAGAAATACACCAACAGCACGCATGATGTCTAC
TGGGGATTTATTCTTTAGTGCGGGGGAATACACGGCTTTTAATACGATTGAGGGCGTCTCCTAACAAGTT
ACATCACTCCTGCCCTTCCTCACCCTCATCTCCATCACCTCCTTCATCTCCGTCATCTCCGTCATCACCC
TCCGCGGCAGCCCCTTCCACCATAGGTGGAAACCAGGGAGGCAAATCTACTCCATCGTCAAAGCTGCACA
CAGTCACCCTGATATTGCAGGTAGGAGCGGGCTTTGTCATAACAAGGTCCTTAATCGCATCCTTCAAAAC
CTCAGCAAATATATGAGTTTGTAAAAAGACCATGAAATAACAGACAATGGACTCCCTTAGCGGGCCAGGT
TGTGGGCCGGGTCCAGGGGCCATTCCAAAGGGGAGACGACTCAATGGTGTAAGACGACATTGTGGAATAG
CAAGGGCAGTTCCTCGCCTTAGGTTGTAAAGGGAGGTCTTACTACCTCCATATACGAACACACCGGCGAC
CCAAGTTCCTTCGTCGGTAGTCCTTTCTACGTGACTCCTAGCCAGGAGAGCTCTTAAACCTTCTGCAATG
TTCTCAAATTTCGGGTTGGAACCTCCTTGACCACGATGCTTTTCCAAACCACCCTCCTTTTTTGCGCCCT
GCCTCCATCACCCTGACCCCGGGGTCCAGTGCTTGGGCCTTCTCCTGGGTCATCTGCGGGGCCCTGCTCT
ATCGCTCCCGGGGGCACGTCAGGCTCACCATCTGGGCCACCTTCTTGGTGGTATTCAAAATAATCGGCTT
CCCCTACAGGGTGGAAAAATGGCCTTCTACCTGGAGGGGGCCTGCGCGGTGGAGACCCGGATGATGATGA
CTGACTACTGGGACTCCTGGGCCTCTTTTCTCCACGTCCACGACCTCTCCCCCTGGCTCTTTCACGACTT
CCCCCCCTGGCTCTTTCACGTCCTCTACCCCGGCGGCCTCCACTACCTCCTCGACCCCGGCCTCCACTAC
CTCCTCGACCCCGGCCTCCACTGCCTCCTCGACCCCGGCCTCCACCTCCTGCTCCTGCCCCTCCTGCTCC
TGCCCCTCCTCCTGCTCCTGCCCCTCCTGCCCCTCCTGCTCCTGCCCCTCCTGCCCCTCCTGCTCCTGCC
CCTCCTGCCCCTCCTGCTCCTGCCCCTCCTGCCCCTCCTCCTGCTCCTGCCCCTCCTGCCCCTCCTCCTG
CTCCTGCCCCTCCTGCCCCTCCTGCTCCTGCCCCTCCTGCCCCTCCTGCTCCTGCCCCTCCTGCCCCTCC
TGCTCCTGCCCCTCCTGCTCCTGCCCCTCCTGCTCCTGCCCCTCCTGCTCCTGCCCCTCCTGCCCCTCCT
GCCCCTCCTCCTGCTCCTGCCCCTCCTGCTCCTGCCCCTCCTGCCCCTCCTGCCCCTCCTGCTCCTGCCC
CTCCTCCTGCTCCTGCCCCTCCTGCCCCTCCTGCCCCTCCTCCTGCTCCTGCCCCTCCTGCCCCTCCTCC
TGCTCCTGCCCCTCCTCCTGCTCCTGCCCCTCCTGCCCCTCCTGCCCCTCCTCCTGCTCCTGCCCCTCCT
GCCCCTCCTCCTGCTCCTGCCCCTCCTCCTGCTCCTGCCCCTCCTGCCCCTCCTGCCCCTCCTCCTGCTC
CTGCCCCTCCTCCTGCTCCTGCCCCTCCTGCCCCTCCTGCCCCTCCTGCCCCTCCTCCTGCTCCTGCCCC
TCCTCCTGCTCCTGCCCCTCCTGCTCCTGCCCCTCCCGCTCCTGCTCCTGCTCCTGTTCCACCGTGGGTC
CCTTTGCAGCCAATGCAACTTGGACGTTTTTGGGGTCTCCGGACACCATCTCTATGTCTTGGCCCTGATC
CTGAGCCGCCCGGGGCTCCTGGTCTTCCGCCTCCTCGTCCTCGTCCTCTTCCCCGTCCTCGTCCATGGTT
ATCACCCCCTCTTCTTTGAGGTCCACTGCCGCCGGAGCCTTCTGGTCCAGATGTGTCTCCCTTCTCTCCT
AGGCCATTTCCAGGTCCTGTACCTGGCCCCTCGTCAGACATGATTCACACTAAAAGAGATCAATAGACAT
CTTTATTAGACGACGCTCAGTGAATACAGGGAGTGCAGACTCCTGCCCCCTCCAACAGCCCCCCCACCCT
CATCCCCTTCATGGTCGCTGTCAGACAGATCCAGGTCTGAAAATTCCCCATCCTCCGAACCATCCTCGTC
CTCATCACCAATTACTCGCAGCCCGGAAAACTCCCGCTGAACATCCTCAAGATTTGCGTCCTGAGCCTCA
AGCCAGGCCTCAAATTCCTCGTCCCCCTTTTTGCTGGACGGTAGGGATGGGGATTCTCGGGACCCCTCCT
CTTCCTCTTCAAGGTCACCAGACAGAGATGCTACTGGGGCAACGGAAGAAAAGCTGGGTGCGGCCTGTGA
GGATCAGCTTATCGATGATAAGCTGTCAAACATGAGAATTCTTGAAGACGAAAGGGCCTCGTGATACGCC
TATTTTTATAGGTTAATGTCATGATAATAATGGTTTCTTAGACGTCAGGTGGCACTTTTCGGGGAAATGT
GCGCGGAACCCCTATTTGTTTATTTTTCTAAATACATTCAAATATGTATCCGCTCATGAGACAATAACCC
TGATAAATGCTTCAATAATATTGAAAAAGGAAGAGTATGAGTATTCAACATTTCCGTGTCGCCCTTATTC
CCTTTTTTGCGGCATTTTGCCTTCCTGTTTTTGCTCACCCAGAAACGCTGGTGAAAGTAAAAGATGCTGA
AGATCAGTTGGGTGCACGAGTGGGTTACATCGAACTGGATCTCAACAGCGGTAAGATCCTTGAGAGTTTT
CGCCCCGAAGAACGTTTTCCAATGATGAGCACTTTTAAAGTTCTGCTATGTGGCGCGGTATTATCCCGTG
TTGACGCCGGGCAAGAGCAACTCGGTCGCCGCATACACTATTCTCAGAATGACTTGGTTGAGTACTCACC
AGTCACAGAAAAGCATCTTACGGATGGCATGACAGTAAGAGAATTATGCAGTGCTGCCATAACCATGAGT
GATAACACTGCGGCCAACTTACTTCTGACAACGATCGGAGGACCGAAGGAGCTAACCGCTTTTTTGCACA
ACATGGGGGATCATGTAACTCGCCTTGATCGTTGGGAACCGGAGCTGAATGAAGCCATACCAAACGACGA
GCGTGACACCACGATGCCTGCAGCAATGGCAACAACGTTGCGCAAACTATTAACTGGCGAACTACTTACT
CTAGCTTCCCGGCAACAATTAATAGACTGGATGGAGGCGGATAAAGTTGCAGGACCACTTCTGCGCTCGG
CCCTTCCGGCTGGCTGGTTTATTGCTGATAAATCTGGAGCCGGTGAGCGTGGGTCTCGCGGTATCATTGC
AGCACTGGGGCCAGATGGTAAGCCCTCCCGTATCGTAGTTATCTACACGACGGGGAGTCAGGCAACTATG
GATGAACGAAATAGACAGATCGCTGAGATAGGTGCCTCACTGATTAAGCATTGGTAACTGTCAGACCAAG
TTTACTCATATATACTTTAGATTGATTTAAAACTTCATTTTTAATTTAAAAGGATCTAGGTGAAGATCCT
TTTTGATAATCTCATGACCAAAATCCCTTAACGTGAGTTTTCGTTCCACTGAGCGTCAGACCCCGTAGAA
AAGATCAAAGGATCTTCTTGAGATCCTTTTTTTCTGCGCGTAATCTGCTGCTTGCAAACAAAAAAACCAC
CGCTACCAGCGGTGGTTTGTTTGCCGGATCAAGAGCTACCAACTCTTTTTCCGAAGGTAACTGGCTTCAG
CAGAGCGCAGATACCAAATACTGTCCTTCTAGTGTAGCCGTAGTTAGGCCACCACTTCAAGAACTCTGTA
GCACCGCCTACATACCTCGCTCTGCTAATCCTGTTACCAGTGGCTGCTGCCAGTGGCGATAAGTCGTGTC
TTACCGGGTTGGACTCAAGACGATAGTTACCGGATAAGGCGCAGCGGTCGGGCTGAACGGGGGGTTCGTG
CACACAGCCCAGCTTGGAGCGAACGACCTACACCGAACTGAGATACCTACAGCGTGAGCTATGAGAAAGC
GCCACGCTTCCCGAAGGGAGAAAGGCGGACAGGTATCCGGTAAGCGGCAGGGTCGGAACAGGAGAGCGCA
CGAGGGAGCTTCCAGGGGGAAACGCCTGGTATCTTTATAGTCCTGTCGGGTTTCGCCACCTCTGACTTGA
GCGTCGATTTTTGTGATGCTCGTCAGGGGGGCGGAGCCTATGGAAAAACGCCAGCAACGCGGCCTTTTTA
CGGTTCCTGGCCTTTTGCTGGCCTTGAAGCTGTCCCTGATGGTCGTCATCTACCTGCCTGGACAGCATGG
CCTGCAACGCGGGCATCCCGATGCCGCCGGAAGCGAGAAGAATCATAATGGGGAAGGCCATCCAGCCTCG
CGTCGAACTAGATGATCCGGCTGTGGAATGTGTGTCAGTTAGGGTGTGGAAAGTCCCCAGGCTCCCCAGC
AGGCAGAAGTATGCAAAGCATGCATCTCAATTAGTCAGCAACCAGGTGTGGAAAGTCCCCAGGCTCCCCA
GCAGGCAGAAGTATGCAAAGCATGCATCTCAATTAGTCAGCAACCATAGTCCCGCCCCTAACTCCGCCCA
TCCCGCCCCTAACTCCGCCCAGTTCCGCCCATTCTCCGCCCCATGGCTGACTAATTTTTTTTATTTATGC
AGAGGCCGAGGCCGCCTCGGCCTCTGAGCTATTCCAGAAGTAGTGAGGAGGCTTTTTTGGAGGGTGACCG
CCACGACCGGTGCCGCCACCATCCCCTGACCCACGCCCCTGACCCCTCACAAGGAGACGACCTTCCATGA
CCGAGTACAAGCCCACGGTGCGCCTCGCCACCCGCGACGACGTCCCCCGGGCCGTACGCACCCTCGCCGC
CGCGTTCGCCGACTACCCCGCCACGCGCCACACCGTCGACCCCGACCGCCACATCGAACGCGTCACCGAG
CTGCAAGAACTCTTCCTCACGCGCGTCGGGCTCGACATCGGCAAGGTGTGGGTCGCGGACGACGGCGCCG
CGGTGGCGGTCTGGACCACGCCGGAGAGCGTCGAAGCGGGGGCGGTGTTCGCCGAGATCGGCCCGCGCAT
GGCCGAGTTGAGCGGTTCCCGGCTGGCCGCGCAGCAACAGATGGAAGGCCTCCTGGCGCCGCACCGGCCC
AAGGAGCCCGCGTGGTTCCTGGCCACCGTCGGCGTCTCGCCCGACCACCAGGGCAAGGGTCTGGGCAGCG
CCGTCGTGCTCCCCGGAGTGGAGGCGGCCGAGCGCGCCGGGGTGCCCGCCTTCCTGGAGACCTCCGCGCC
CCGCAACCTCCCCTTCTACGAGCGGCTCGGCTTCACCGTCACCGCCGACGTCGAGGTGCCCGAAGGACCG
CGCACCTGGTGCATGACCCGCAAGCCCGGTGCCTGACGCCCGCCCCACGACCCGCAGCGCCCGACCGAAA
GGAGCGCACGACCCGGTCCGACGCGGCCCGACGGGTCCGAGGGGGGTCGACCTCGAAACTTGTTTATTGC
AGCTTATAATGGTTACAAATAAAGCAATAGCATCACAAATTTCACAAATAAAGCATTTTTTTCACTGCAT
TCTAGTTGTGGTTTGTCCAAACTCATCAATGTATCTTATCATGTCTGGATCTGATCCGAACCCCTTCCTC
GACCAATTCTCATGTTTGACAGCTTATCATCGCAGATCCGGGCAACGTTGTTGCCATTGCTCGACCAATT
CTCATGTTTGACAGCTTATCATCGCAGATCCGTATGGTGCACTCTCAGTACAATCTGCTCTGATGCCGCA
TAGTTAAGCCAGTATCTGCTCCCTGCTTGTGTGTTGGAGGTCGCTGAGTAGTGCGCGAGCAAAATTTAAG
CTACAACAAGGCAAGGCTTGACCGACAATTGCATGAAGAATCTGCTTAGGGTTAGGCGTTTTGCGCTGCT
TCGCGATGTACGGGCCAGATATACGCGTATCTGAGGGGACTAGGGTGTGTTTAGGCGAAAAGCGGGGCTT
CGGTTGTACGCGGTTAGGAGTCCCCTCAGGATATAGTAGTTTCGCTTTTGCATAGGGAGGGGGAAATGTA
GTCTTATGCAATACTCTTGTAGTCTTGCAACATGGTAACGATGAGTTAGCAACATGCCTTACAAGGAGAG
AAAAAGCACCGTGCATGCCGATTGGTGGAAGTAAGGTGGTACGATCGTGCCTTATTAGGAAGGCAACAGA
CGGGTCTGACATGGATTGGACGAACCACTGAATTCCGCATTGCAGAGATATTGTATTTAAGTGCCTAGCT
CGATACAATAAACGCCATTTGACCATTCACCACATTGGTGTGCACCTCCAAGCTGGCCGGGGATCCTCTA
GGGCCTCTGAGCTATTCCAGAAGTAGTGAAGAGGCTTTTTTGGAGGCCTAGGCTTTTGCAAAAAGCTCCG
GATCGATCCTGAGAACTTCAGGGTGAGTTTGGGGACCCTTGATTGTTCTTTCTTTTTCGCTATTGTAAAA
TTCATGTTATATGGAGGGGGCAAAGTTTTCAGGGTGTTGTTTAGAATGGGAAGATGTCCCTTGTATCACC
ATGGACCCTCATGATAATTTTGTTTCTTTCACTTTCTACTCTGTTGACAACCATTGTCTCCTCTTATTTT
CTTTTCATTTTCTGTAACTTTTTCGTTAAACTTTAGCTTGCATTTGTAACGAATTTTTAAATTCACTTTT
GTTTATTTGTCAGATTGTAAGTACTTTCTCTAATCACTTTTTTTTCAAGGCAATCAGGGTATATTATATT
GTACTTCAGCACAGTTTTAGAGAACAATTGTTATAATTAAATGATAAGGTAGAATATTTCTGCATATAAA
TTCTGGCTGGCGTGGAAATATTCTTATTGGTAGAAACAACTACATCCTGGTCATCATCCTGCCTTTCTCT
TTATGGTTACAATGATATACACTGTTTGAGATGAGGATAAAATACTCTGAGTCCAAACCGGGCCCCTCTG
CTAACCATGTTCATGCCTTCTTCTTTTTCCTACAGCTCCTGGGCAACGTGCTGGTTATTGTGCTGTCTCA
TCATTTTGGCAAAGAATTGTAATACGACTCACTATAGGGCGAATTGATATGTCTAGATTAGATAAAAGTA
AAGTGATTAACAGCGCATTAGAGCTGCTTAATGAGGTCGGAATCGAAGGTTTAACAACCCGTAAACTCGC
CCAGAAGCTAGGTGTAGAGCAGCCTACATTGTATTGGCATGTAAAAAATAAGCGGGCTTTGCTCGACGCC
TTAGCCATTGAGATGTTAGATAGGCACCATACTCACTTTTGCCCTTTAGAAGGGGAAAGCTGGCAAGATT
TTTTACGTAATAACGCTAAAAGTTTTAGATGTGCTTTACTAAGTCATCGCGATGGAGCAAAAGTACATTT
AGGTACACGGCCTACAGAAAAACAGTATGAAACTCTCGAAAATCAATTAGCCTTTTTATGCCAACAAGGT
TTTTCACTAGAGAATGCATTATATGCACTCAGCGCTGTGGGGCATTTTACTTTAGGTTGCGTATTGGAAG
ATCAAGAGCATCAAGTCGCTAAAGAAGAAAGGGAAACACCTACTACTGATAGTATGCCGCCATTATTACG
ACAAGCTATCGAATTATTTGATCACCAAGGTGCAGAGCCAGCCTTCTTATTCGGCCTTGAATTGATCATA
TGCGGATTAGAAAAACAACTTAAATGTGAAAGTGGGTCCGCGTACAGCGGATCCCGGGAATTCAGATCTT
ATTAAAGCAGAACTTGTTTATTGCAGCTTATAATGGTTACAAATAAAGCAATAGCATCACAAATTTCACA
AATAAAGCATTTTTTTCACTGCATTCTAGTTGTGGTTTGTCCAAACTCATCAATGTATCTTATCATGTCT
GGTCGAATCCATGGCGCAGAACTGGTAGGTATGGAAGATCCGCGTTGACATTGATTATTGACTAGTTATT
AATAGTAATCAATTACGGGGTCATTAGTTCATAGCCCATATATGGAGTTCCGCGTTACATAACTTACGGT
AAATGGCCCGCCTGGCTGACCGCCCAACGACCCCCGCCCATTGACGTCAATAATGACGTATGTTCCCATA
GTAACGCCAATAGGGACTTTCCATTGACGTCAATGGGTGGAGTATTTACGGTAAACTGCCCACTTGGCAG
TACATCAAGTGTATCATATGCCAAGTACGCCCCCTATTGACGTCAATGACGGTAAATGGCCCGCCTGGCA
TTATGCCCAGTACATGACCTTATGGGACTTTCCTACTTGGCAGTACATCTACGTATTAGTCATCGCTATT
ACCATGGTGATGCGGTTTTGGCAGTACATCAATGGGCGTGGATAGCGGTTTGACTCACGGGGATTTCCAA
GTCTCCACCCCATTGACGTCAATGGGAGTTTGTTTTGGCACCAAAATCAACGGGACTTTCCAAAATGTCG
TAACAACTCCGCCCCATTGACGCAAATGGGCGGTAGGCGTGTACGGTGGGAGGTCTATATAAGCAGAGCT
CTCCCTATCAGTGATAGAGATCTCCCTATCAGTGATAGAGATCGTCGACGAGCTCGTTTAGTGAACCGTC
AGATCGCCTGGAGACGCCATCCACGCTGTTTTGACCTCCATAGAAGACACCGGGACCGATCCAGCCTCCG
GACTCTAGCGTTTAAACTTAAGCTTACCACCATGGATTATAAAGACGATGATGACAAGCACCACCACCAC
CACCACGACAAGGATTGTGAAATGAAACGCACCACACTGGACAGCCCTTTGGGGAAGCTGGAGCTGTCTG
GTTGTGAGCAGGGTCTGCACGAAATAATTTTTCTGGGCAAGGGGACGTCTGCAGCTGATGCCGTGGAGGT
CCCAGCCCCCGCTGCGGTTCTCGGAGGTCCGGAGCCCCTGATGCAGGCTACAGCCTGGCTGAATGCCTAT
TTCCACCAGCCCGAGGCTATCGAAGAGTTCCCCGTGCCGGCTCTTCACCATCCCGTTTTCCAGCAAGAGT
CGTTCACCAGACAGGTGTTATGGAAGCTGCTGAAGGTTGTGAAATTCGGAGAAGTGATTTCTTACTCTCA
CTTAGCAGCCCTGGCAGGCAACCCCGCAGCCACGGCAGCAGTGAAGACGGCACTGAGTGGCAATCCTGTC
CCTATCCTGATCCCGTGCCACAGAGTGGTCCAGGGGGATTTGGATGTGGGCGGTTACGAGGGTGGACTGG
CCGTGAAGGAATGGCTTCTGGCCCATGAAGGCCACCGGTTGGGGAAGCCAGGCTTGGGATTCGAACTGGA
GGTGCTGTTCCAGGGCCCCGGTACCGCCATCACAAGTTTGTACAAAAAAGCAGGCTTTATCACCGGTACC
ATGAGCCAAGTGCTGTTCCACCAACTAGTCCCGTTGCAGGTGAAATGCAAAGACTGTGAGGAGAGGAGAG
TAAGTATAAGAATGAGCATTGAACTACAATCAGTTTCTAATCCAGTTCACAGAAAGGACTTAGTTATTCG
TCTGACTGATGACACGGATCCATTTTTTTTATATAACCTTGTTATATCTGAGGAAGATTTTCAAAGTTTA
AAATTCCAGCAAGGTCTTCTGGTAGACTTCTTAGCTTTCCCACAAAAATTTATAGATCTCCTTCAGCAAT
GTACTCAAGAACATGCCAAAGAAATTCCAAGGTTTTTGCTACAGTTAGTTTCTCCAGCAGCTATTTTGGA
TAACTCACCTGCATTTTTAAATGTGGTAGAGACAAATCCTTTTAAGCATCTTACACACCTCTCACTAAAA
CTTTTACCTGGAAATGATGTGGAGATAAAGAAATTTCTCGCAGGCTGTTTGAAATGTAGCAAGGAAGAAA
AATTATCATTGATGCAATCACTAGATGATGCTACTAAGCAACTGGACTTTACACGAAAGACATTAGCAGA
AAAAAAACAAGAGCTCGATAAGTTACGGAATGAATGGGCGTCACATACAGCAGCCTTGACAAACAAGCAT
TCTCAGGAACTGACAAATGAAAAGGAAAAAGCCTTGCAGGCACAGGTTCAATATCAACAGCAGCATGAAC
AACAGAAAAAAGATTTAGAAATCCTCCATCAACAAAACATCCACCAGCTACAAAACAGACTGTCTGAGTT
AGAAGCGGCTAATAAAGACTTAACCGAAAGAAAATATAAAGGAGACTCCACTATTAGAGAACTTAAAGCA
AAACTTTCTGGTGTTGAAGAGGAGCTACAGCGGACTAAGCAAGAAGTCCTCTCTTTGCGAAGAGAGAATT
CTACACTAGATGTTGAATGCCACGAGAAAGAAAAGCACGTTAATCAGCTACAAACAAAAGTGGCAGTTTT
AGAACAGGAAATCAAGGATAAGGACCAGCTTGTTTTAAGAACAAAAGAGGCATTTGATACAATCCAGGAA
CAAAAGGTGGTTTTAGAAGAAAATGGTGAGAAAAATCAAGTACAACTAGGAAAGCTTGAAGCTACAATAA
AATCATTATCTGCAGAACTTCTGAAGGCAAATGAAATTATCAAGAAGTTACAAGGGGATCTGAAAACTTT
AATGGGTAAGTTGAAATTGAAGAATACAGTTACTATTCAGCAAGAAAAACTCTTGGCTGAGAAGGAGGAA
AAATTACAAAAGGAACAAAAGGAATTACAAGATGTTGGACAGTCTCTTCGAATTAAAGAGCAAGAGGTAT
GCAAATTACAAGAACAATTAGAAGCTACAGTTAAAAAACTTGAAGAAAGCAAACAACTTCTAAAAAATAA
TGAAAAGTTAATCACGTGGTTAAATAAAGAACTAAATGAAAATCAGCTAGTGAGAAAGCAAGATGTATTG
GGACCTTCTACTACTCCGCCTGCACATTCCAGCAGCAACACAATCAGAAGTGGAATTTCTCCTAACCTGA
ATGTGGTTGATGGTAGACTGACTTACCCAACCTGTGGGATTGGTTATCCTGTCTCCTCTGCATTTGCATT
CCAGAATACCTTCCCTCATTCGATATCTGCCAAAAATACCAGCCACCCTGGTTCAGGAACAAAGGTTCAG
TTTAATTTGCAGTTTACAAAACCAAATGCATCACTAGGAGATGTTCAGTCAGGAGCAACTATTAGTATGC
CTTGCTCAACTGATAAGGAAAATGGTGAAAATGTAGGGTTGGAATCCAAATACCTGAAGAAAAGGGAAGA
TAGCATTCCTTTACGCGGACTCAGCCAGAACCTATTTAGTAATTCAGACCATCAGAGAGATGGCACTTTA
GGAGCATTACATACATCTTCCAAACCCACAGCGCTCCCCTCTGCGTCTTCAGCCTATTTCCCTGGGCAGT
TACCAAACAGTTAATCTAGACCCAGCTTTC
