Features (pLannotate 1.2.2; 30 found; start..end, strand, type, name):
    433..1990    -  rep_origin     oriP (fragment): Epstein-Barr virus oriP replication origin (Yates et al., 2000)
   2103..2321    -  CDS            gL (fragment): GL_EBVB9 - Experimental evidence at protein level: Swiss-Prot protein existence level 1. The heterodimer glycoprotein H-glycoprotein L is required for the fusion of viral and plasma membranes leading to virus entry into the host cell. Acts as a functional inhibitor of gH and maintains gH in an inhibited form. Upon binding to host integrins, gL dissociates from gH leading to activation of the viral fusion glycoproteins gB and gH. Fusion of EBV with B-lymphocytes requires the additional receptor- binding protein gp42, which forms a complex with gH/gL. The heterodimer gH/gL targets also host EPHA
   2404..4329    -  CDS            EBNA1: Epstein-Barr nuclear antigen 1, also known as EBNA-1 crucial for latent viral infection, and for episomal amplification of vectors containing the oriP origin (Okita et al., 2013)
   4367..4711    -  CDS            BRRF2_EBVB9 (fragment): Protein inferred from homology: Swiss-Prot protein existence level 3. From Epstein-Barr virus (strain B95-8) (HHV-4) (Human herpesvirus 4).
   4714..4737    -  promoter       tet promoter (fragment): E. coli promoter for tetracycline efflux protein gene
   4850..4954    +  promoter       AmpR promoter: bla
   4955..5815    +  CDS            AmpR: β-lactamase; bla; confers resistance to ampicillin, carbenicillin, and related antibiotics
   5986..6574    +  rep_origin     ori: high-copy-number ColE1/pMB1/pBR322/pUC origin of replication
   6620..6743    -  CDS            TcR (fragment): tetracycline efflux protein; tet; confers resistance to tetracycline
   6781..7078    +  promoter       SV40 promoter: SV40 enhancer and early promoter
   7155..7754    +  CDS            PuroR: puromycin N-acetyltransferase; pac from Streptomyces alboniger; confers resistance to puromycin
   7845..7979    +  polyA_signal   SV40 poly(A) signal: SV40 polyadenylation signal
   8101..8153    -  misc_feature   bom (fragment): basis of mobility region from pBR322
   8284..8377    +  ncRNA          Retro dr1: Accession: RF00214 - Retrovirus direct repeat 1 (dr1)
   8413..8674    +  promoter       RSV promoter: Rous sarcoma virus enhancer/promoter
   8700..8760    +  promoter       SV40 promoter (fragment): SV40 early promoter
   8791..9363    +  intron         β-globin intron: intron from rabbit β-globin gene
   9418..9436    +  promoter       T7 promoter: promoter for bacteriophage T7 RNA polymerase
   9447..10067   +  CDS            tetR: TETR2_ECOLX - Experimental evidence at protein level: Swiss-Prot protein existence level 1. TetR is the repressor of the tetracycline resistance element; its N-terminal region forms a helix-turn-helix structure and binds DNA. Binding of tetracycline to TetR reduces the repressor affinity for the tetracycline resistance gene (tetA) promoter operator sites. From Escherichia coli.
  10109..10230   +  polyA_signal   SV40 poly(A) signal: SV40 polyadenylation signal
  10285..10664   +  enhancer       CMV enhancer: human cytomegalovirus immediate early enhancer
  10665..10868   +  promoter       CMV promoter: human cytomegalovirus (CMV) immediate early promoter
  10870..10889   +  promoter       PLtetO-1 promoter (fragment): modified phage lambda PL promoter with tet operator sites (Lutz and Bujard, 1997)
  10891..10910   +  promoter       PLtetO-1 promoter (fragment): modified phage lambda PL promoter with tet operator sites (Lutz and Bujard, 1997)
  10918..10951   +  promoter       TRE3GV promoter (fragment): 3rd-generation Tet-responsive promoter that can be activated by binding of Tet-On® 3G, optimized for retroviral and lentiviral vectors
  11067..11084   +  CDS            9xHis (fragment): 9xHis affinity tag
  11085..11627   +  CDS            MGMT (fragment): MGMT_HUMAN - Experimental evidence at protein level: Swiss-Prot protein existence level 1. Involved in the cellular defense against the biological effects of O6-methylguanine (O6-MeG) and O4-methylthymine (O4-MeT) in DNA. Repairs the methylated nucleobase in DNA by stoichiometrically transferring the methyl group to a cysteine residue in the enzyme. This is a suicide reaction: the enzyme is irreversibly inactivated. From Homo sapiens (Human).
  11670..11694   +  protein_bind   attB1: mutant version of attB; recombination site for the Gateway® BP reaction BP Clonase™
  11709..13679   +  CDS            SASS6: SAS6_HUMAN - Also known as SAS6. Experimental evidence at protein level: Swiss-Prot protein existence level 1. Central scaffolding component of the centrioles ensuring their 9-fold symmetry. Required for centrosome biogenesis and duplication: required both for mother-centriole-dependent centriole duplication and deuterosome-dependent centriole amplification in multiciliated cells. Overexpression results in excess foci-bearing centriolar markers. Required for the recruitment of STIL to the procentriole and for STIL-mediated centriole amplification (PubMed:22020124). From Homo sapiens (Human).
  13688..14      -  protein_bind   attB2 (across the origin): mutant version of attB; recombination site for the Gateway® BP reaction BP Clonase™
>Addgene plasmid #136790 | pEBTetD-SNAP-HsSAS6 | addgene full sequence | sequence record 276025 | Addgene NGS Result
TTGTACAAAGTGGTGATGGCAGCTAGCGGCGCGCCCGGCCGCGGGGCAGTGCATGTAATCCCTTCAGTTG
GTTGGTACAACTTGCCAACTGGGCCCTGTTCCACATGTGACACGGGGGGGGACCAAACACAAAGGGGTTC
TCTGACTGTAGTTGACATCCTTATAAATGGATGTGCACATTTGCCAACACTGAGTGGCTTTCATCCTGGA
GCAGACTTTGCAGTCTGTGGACTGCAACACAACATTGCCTTTATGTGTAACTCTTGGCTGAAGCTCTTAC
ACCAATGCTGGGGGACATGTACCTCCCAGGGGCCCAGGAAGACTACGGGAGGCTACACCAACGTCAATCA
GAGGGGCCTGTGTAGCTACCGATAAGCGGACCCTCAAGAGGGCATTAGCAATAGTGTTTATAAGGCCCCC
TTGTTAACCCTAAACGGGTAGCATATGCTTCCCGGGTAGTAGTATATACTATCCAGACTAACCCTAATTC
AATAGCATATGTTACCCAACGGGAAGCATATGCTATCGAATTAGGGTTAGTAAAAGGGTCCTAAGGAACA
GCGATATCTCCCACCCCATGAGCTGTCACGGTTTTATTTACATGGGGTCAGGATTCCACGAGGGTAGTGA
ACCATTTTAGTCACAAGGGCAGTGGCTGAAGATCAAGGAGCGGGCAGTGAACTCTCCTGAATCTTCGCCT
GCTTCTTCATTCTCCTTCGTTTAGCTAATAGAATAACTGCTGAGTTGTGAACAGTAAGGTGTATGTGAGG
TGCTCGAAAACAAGGTTTCAGGTGACGCCCCCAGAATAAAATTTGGACGGGGGGTTCAGTGGTGGCATTG
TGCTATGACACCAATATAACCCTCACAAACCCCTTGGGCAATAAATACTAGTGTAGGAATGAAACATTCT
GAATATCTTTAACAATAGAAATCCATGGGGTGGGGACAAGCCGTAAAGACTGGATGTCCATCTCACACGA
ATTTATGGCTATGGGCAACACATAATCCTAGTGCAATATGATACTGGGGTTATTAAGATGTGTCCCAGGC
AGGGACCAAGACAGGTGAACCATGTTGTTACACTCTATTTGTAACAAGGGGAAAGAGAGTGGACGCCGAC
AGCAGCGGACTCCACTGGTTGTCTCTAACACCCCCGAAAATTAAACGGGGCTCCACGCCAATGGGGCCCA
TAAACAAAGACAAGTGGCCACTCTTTTTTTTGAAATTGTGGAGTGGGGGCACGCGTCAGCCCCCACACGC
CGCCCTGCGGTTTTGGACTGTAAAATAAGGGTGTAATAACTTGGCTGATTGTAACCCCGCTAACCACTGC
GGTCAAACCACTTGCCCACAAAACCACTAATGGCACCCCGGGGAATACCTGCATAAGTAGGTGGGCGGGC
CAAGATAGGGGCGCGATTGCTGCGATCTGGAGGACAAATTACACACACTTGCGCCTGAGCGCCAAGCACA
GGGTTGTTGGTCCTCATATTCACGAGGTCGCTGAGAGCACGGTGGGCTAATGTTGCCATGGGTAGCATAT
ACTACCCAAATATCTGGATAGCATATGCTATCCTAATCTATATCTGGGTAGCATAGGCTATCCTAATCTA
TATCTGGGTAGTATATGCTATCCTAATCTGTATCCGGGTAGCATATGCTATCCTAATAGAGATTAGGGTA
GTATATGCTATCCTAATTTATATCTGGGTAGCATATACTACCCAAATATCTGGATAGCATATGCTATCCT
AATCTATATCTGGGTAGCATATGCTATCCTAATCTATATCTGGGTAGCATAGGCTATCCTAATCTATATC
TGGGTAGCATATGCTATCCTAATCTATATCTGGGTAGTATATGCTATCCTAATTTATATCTGGGTAGCAT
AGGCTATCCTAATCTATATCTGGGTAGCATATGCTATCCTAATCTATATCTGGGTAGTATATGCTATCCT
AATCTGTATCCGGGTAGCATATGCTATCCTCATGCATATACAGTCAGCATATGATACCCAGTAGTAGAGT
GGGAGTGCTATCCTTTGCATATGCCGCCACCTCCCAAGGGGGCGTGAATTTTCGCTGCTTGTCCTTTTCC
TGCTGGTTGCTCCCATTCTTAGGTGAATTTAAGGAGGCCAGGCTAAAGCCGTCGCATGTCTGATTGCTCA
CCAGGTAAATGTCGCTAATGTTTTCCAACGCGAGAAGGTGTTGAGCGCGGAGCTGAGTGACGTGACAACA
TGGGTATGCCCAATTGCCCCATGTTGGGAGGACGAAAATGGTGACAAGACAGATGGCCAGAAATACACCA
ACAGCACGCATGATGTCTACTGGGGATTTATTCTTTAGTGCGGGGGAATACACGGCTTTTAATACGATTG
AGGGCGTCTCCTAACAAGTTACATCACTCCTGCCCTTCCTCACCCTCATCTCCATCACCTCCTTCATCTC
CGTCATCTCCGTCATCACCCTCCGCGGCAGCCCCTTCCACCATAGGTGGAAACCAGGGAGGCAAATCTAC
TCCATCGTCAAAGCTGCACACAGTCACCCTGATATTGCAGGTAGGAGCGGGCTTTGTCATAACAAGGTCC
TTAATCGCATCCTTCAAAACCTCAGCAAATATATGAGTTTGTAAAAAGACCATGAAATAACAGACAATGG
ACTCCCTTAGCGGGCCAGGTTGTGGGCCGGGTCCAGGGGCCATTCCAAAGGGGAGACGACTCAATGGTGT
AAGACGACATTGTGGAATAGCAAGGGCAGTTCCTCGCCTTAGGTTGTAAAGGGAGGTCTTACTACCTCCA
TATACGAACACACCGGCGACCCAAGTTCCTTCGTCGGTAGTCCTTTCTACGTGACTCCTAGCCAGGAGAG
CTCTTAAACCTTCTGCAATGTTCTCAAATTTCGGGTTGGAACCTCCTTGACCACGATGCTTTCCAAACCA
CCCTCCTTTTTTGCGCCTGCCTCCATCACCCTGACCCCGGGGTCCAGTGCTTGGGCCTTCTCCTGGGTCA
TCTGCGGGGCCCTGCTCTATCGCTCCCGGGGGCACGTCAGGCTCACCATCTGGGCCACCTTCTTGGTGGT
ATTCAAAATAATCGGCTTCCCCTACAGGGTGGAAAAATGGCCTTCTACCTGGAGGGGGCCTGCGCGGTGG
AGACCCGGATGATGATGACTGACTACTGGGACTCCTGGGCCTCTTTTCTCCACGTCCACGACCTCTCCCC
CTGGCTCTTTCACGACTTCCCCCCCTGGCTCTTTCACGTCCTCTACCCCGGCGGCCTCCACTACCTCCTC
GACCCCGGCCTCCACTACCTCCTCGACCCCGGCCTCCACTGCCTCCTCGACCCCGGCCTCCACCTCCTGC
TCCTGCCCCTCCTGCTCCTGCCCCTCCTCCTGCTCCTGCCCCTCCTGCCCCTCCTGCTCCTGCCCCTCCT
GCCCCTCCTGCTCCTGCCCCTCCTGCCCCTCCTGCTCCTGCCCCTCCTGCCCCTCCTCCTGCTCCTGCCC
CTCCTGCCCCTCCTCCTGCTCCTGCCCCTCCTGCCCCTCCTGCTCCTSCCCCTCCTCCYCCTCCTGCTCC
TGCCCCTCCTGCCCCTCCTGCTCCTGCCCCTCCTGCTCCTGCCCCTCCTGCTCCTGCCCCTCCTGCTCCT
GCCCCTCCTGCCCCTCCTGCCCCTCCTCCTGCTCCTGCCCCTCCTGCTCCTGCCCCTCCTGCCCCTCCTS
CCCCTCCTGCTCCTSCCCCTCCTCCTGCTCCTGCCCCTCCTGCCCCTCCTGCCCCTCCTCCTGCTCCTGC
CCCTCCTGCCCCTCCTCCTGCTCCTGCCCCTCCTCCYRCTCCTGCCCCTCCTGCCCCTCCTGCCCCTCCT
CCTGCTCCTGCCCCTCCTGCCCCTCCTCCTGCTCCTGCCCCTCCTCCTGCTCCTGCCCCTCCTGCCCCTC
CTGCCCCTCCTCCTGCTCCTGCCCCTCCTCCTGCTCCTGCCCCTCCTGCCCCTCCTGCCCCTCCTGCCCC
TCCTCCTGCTCCTGCCCCTCCTCCTGCTCCTGCCCCTCCTGCTCCTGCCCCTCCCGCTCCTGCTCCTGCT
CCTGTTCCACCGTGGGTCCCTTTGCAGCCAATGCAACTTGGACGTTTTTGGGGTCTCCGGACACCATCTC
TATGTCTTGGCCCTGATCCTGAGCCGCCCGGGGCTCCTGGTCTTCCGCCTCCTCGTCCTCGTCCTCTTCC
CCGTCCTCGTCCATGGTTATCACCCCCTCTTCTTTGAGGTCCACTGCCGCCGGAGCCTTCTGGTCCAGAT
GTGTCTCCCTTCTCTCCTAGGCCATTTCCAGGTCCTGTACCTGGCCCCTCGTCAGACATGATTCACACTA
AAAGAGATCAATAGACATCTTTATTAGACGACGCTCAGTGAATACAGGGAGTGCAGACTCCTGCCCCCTC
CAACAGCCCCCCCACCCTCATCCCCTTCATGGTCGCTGTCAGACAGATCCAGGTCTGAAAATTCCCCATC
CTCCGAACCATCCTCGTCCTCATCACCAATTACTCGCAGCCCGGAAAACTCCCGCTGAACATCCTCAAGA
TTTGCGTCCTGAGCCTCAAGCCAGGCCTCAAATTCCTCGTCCCCCTTTTTGCTGGACGGTAGGGATGGGG
ATTCTCGGGACCCCTCCTCTTCCTCTTCAAGGTCACCAGACAGAGATGCTACTGGGGCAACGGAAGAAAA
GCTGGGTGCGGCCTGTGAGGATCAGCTTATCGATGATAAGCTGTCAAACATGAGAATTCTTGAAGACGAA
AGGGCCTCGTGATACGCCTATTTTTATAGGTTAATGTCATGATAATAATGGTTTCTTAGACGTCAGGTGG
CACTTTTCGGGGAAATGTGCGCGGAACCCCTATTTGTTTATTTTTCTAAATACATTCAAATATGTATCCG
CTCATGAGACAATAACCCTGATAAATGCTTCAATAATATTGAAAAAGGAAGAGTATGAGTATTCAACATT
TCCGTGTCGCCCTTATTCCCTTTTTTGCGGCATTTTGCCTTCCTGTTTTTGCTCACCCAGAAACGCTGGT
GAAAGTAAAAGATGCTGAAGATCAGTTGGGTGCACGAGTGGGTTACATCGAACTGGATCTCAACAGCGGT
AAGATCCTTGAGAGTTTTCGCCCCGAAGAACGTTTTCCAATGATGAGCACTTTTAAAGTTCTGCTATGTG
GCGCGGTATTATCCCGTGTTGACGCCGGGCAAGAGCAACTCGGTCGCCGCATACACTATTCTCAGAATGA
CTTGGTTGAGTACTCACCAGTCACAGAAAAGCATCTTACGGATGGCATGACAGTAAGAGAATTATGCAGT
GCTGCCATAACCATGAGTGATAACACTGCGGCCAACTTACTTCTGACAACGATCGGAGGACCGAAGGAGC
TAACCGCTTTTTTGCACAACATGGGGGATCATGTAACTCGCCTTGATCGTTGGGAACCGGAGCTGAATGA
AGCCATACCAAACGACGAGCGTGACACCACGATGCCTGCAGCAATGGCAACAACGTTGCGCAAACTATTA
ACTGGCGAACTACTTACTCTAGCTTCCCGGCAACAATTAATAGACTGGATGGAGGCGGATAAAGTTGCAG
GACCACTTCTGCGCTCGGCCCTTCCGGCTGGCTGGTTTATTGCTGATAAATCTGGAGCCGGTGAGCGTGG
GTCTCGCGGTATCATTGCAGCACTGGGGCCAGATGGTAAGCCCTCCCGTATCGTAGTTATCTACACGACG
GGGAGTCAGGCAACTATGGATGAACGAAATAGACAGATCGCTGAGATAGGTGCCTCACTGATTAAGCATT
GGTAACTGTCAGACCAAGTTTACTCATATATACTTTAGATTGATTTAAAACTTCATTTTTAATTTAAAAG
GATCTAGGTGAAGATCCTTTTTGATAATCTCATGACCAAAATCCCTTAACGTGAGTTTTCGTTCCACTGA
GCGTCAGACCCCGTAGAAAAGATCAAAGGATCTTCTTGAGATCCTTTTTTTCTGCGCGTAATCTGCTGCT
TGCAAACAAAAAAACCACCGCTACCAGCGGTGGTTTGTTTGCCGGATCAAGAGCTACCAACTCTTTTTCC
GAAGGTAACTGGCTTCAGCAGAGCGCAGATACCAAATACTGTCCTTCTAGTGTAGCCGTAGTTAGGCCAC
CACTTCAAGAACTCTGTAGCACCGCCTACATACCTCGCTCTGCTAATCCTGTTACCAGTGGCTGCTGCCA
GTGGCGATAAGTCGTGTCTTACCGGGTTGGACTCAAGACGATAGTTACCGGATAAGGCGCAGCGGTCGGG
CTGAACGGGGGGTTCGTGCACACAGCCCAGCTTGGAGCGAACGACCTACACCGAACTGAGATACCTACAG
CGTGAGCTATGAGAAAGCGCCACGCTTCCCGAAGGGAGAAAGGCGGACAGGTATCCGGTAAGCGGCAGGG
TCGGAACAGGAGAGCGCACGAGGGAGCTTCCAGGGGGAAACGCCTGGTATCTTTATAGTCCTGTCGGGTT
TCGCCACCTCTGACTTGAGCGTCGATTTTTGTGATGCTCGTCAGGGGGGCGGAGCCTATGGAAAAACGCC
AGCAACGCGGCCTTTTTACGGTTCCTGGCCTTTTGCTGGCCTTGAAGCTGTCCCTGATGGTCGTCATCTA
CCTGCCTGGACAGCATGGCCTGCAACGCGGGCATCCCGATGCCGCCGGAAGCGAGAAGAATCATAATGGG
GAAGGCCATCCAGCCTCGCGTCGAACTAGATGATCCGGCTGTGGAATGTGTGTCAGTTAGGGTGTGGAAA
GTCCCCAGGCTCCCCAGCAGGCAGAAGTATGCAAAGCATGCATCTCAATTAGTCAGCAACCAGGTGTGGA
AAGTCCCCAGGCTCCCCAGCAGGCAGAAGTATGCAAAGCATGCATCTCAATTAGTCAGCAACCATAGTCC
CGCCCCTAACTCCGCCCATCCCGCCCCTAACTCCGCCCAGTTCCGCCCATTCTCCGCCCCATGGCTGACT
AATTTTTTTTATTTATGCAGAGGCCGAGGCCGCCTCGGCCTCTGAGCTATTCCAGAAGTAGTGAGGAGGC
TTTTTTGGAGGGTGACCGCCACGACCGGTGCCGCCACCATCCCCTGACCCACGCCCCTGACCCCTCACAA
GGAGACGACCTTCCATGACCGAGTACAAGCCCACGGTGCGCCTCGCCACCCGCGACGACGTCCCCCGGGC
CGTACGCACCCTCGCCGCCGCGTTCGCCGACTACCCCGCCACGCGCCACACCGTCGACCCCGACCGCCAC
ATCGAACGCGTCACCGAGCTGCAAGAACTCTTCCTCACGCGCGTCGGGCTCGACATCGGCAAGGTGTGGG
TCGCGGACGACGGCGCCGCGGTGGCGGTCTGGACCACGCCGGAGAGCGTCGAAGCGGGGGCGGTGTTCGC
CGAGATCGGCCCGCGCATGGCCGAGTTGAGCGGTTCCCGGCTGGCCGCGCAGCAACAGATGGAAGGCCTC
CTGGCGCCGCACCGGCCCAAGGAGCCCGCGTGGTTCCTGGCCACCGTCGGCGTCTCGCCCGACCACCAGG
GCAAGGGTCTGGGCAGCGCCGTCGTGCTCCCCGGAGTGGAGGCGGCCGAGCGCGCCGGGGTGCCCGCCTT
CCTGGAGACCTCCGCGCCCCGCAACCTCCCCTTCTACGAGCGGCTCGGCTTCACCGTCACCGCCGACGTC
GAGGTGCCCGAAGGACCGCGCACCTGGTGCATGACCCGCAAGCCCGGTGCCTGACGCCCGCCCCACGACC
CGCAGCGCCCGACCGAAAGGAGCGCACGACCCGGTCCGACGCGGCCCGACGGGTCCGAGGGGGGTCGACC
TCGAAACTTGTTTATTGCAGCTTATAATGGTTACAAATAAAGCAATAGCATCACAAATTTCACAAATAAA
GCATTTTTTTCACTGCATTCTAGTTGTGGTTTGTCCAAACTCATCAATGTATCTTATCATGTCTGGATCT
GATCCGAACCCCTTCCTCGACCAATTCTCATGTTTGACAGCTTATCATCGCAGATCCGGGCAACGTTGTT
GCCATTGCTCGACCAATTCTCATGTTTGACAGCTTATCATCGCAGATCCGTATGGTGCACTCTCAGTACA
ATCTGCTCTGATGCCGCATAGTTAAGCCAGTATCTGCTCCCTGCTTGTGTGTTGGAGGTCGCTGAGTAGT
GCGCGAGCAAAATTTAAGCTACAACAAGGCAAGGCTTGACCGACAATTGCATGAAGAATCTGCTTAGGGT
TAGGCGTTTTGCGCTGCTTCGCGATGTACGGGCCAGATATACGCGTATCTGAGGGGACTAGGGTGTGTTT
AGGCGAAAAGCGGGGCTTCGGTTGTACGCGGTTAGGAGTCCCCTCAGGATATAGTAGTTTCGCTTTTGCA
TAGGGAGGGGGAAATGTAGTCTTATGCAATACTCTTGTAGTCTTGCAACATGGTAACGATGAGTTAGCAA
CATGCCTTACAAGGAGAGAAAAAGCACCGTGCATGCCGATTGGTGGAAGTAAGGTGGTACGATCGTGCCT
TATTAGGAAGGCAACAGACGGGTCTGACATGGATTGGACGAACCACTGAATTCCGCATTGCAGAGATATT
GTATTTAAGTGCCTAGCTCGATACAATAAACGCCATTTGACCATTCACCACATTGGTGTGCACCTCCAAG
CTGGCCGGGGATCCTCTAGGGCCTCTGAGCTATTCCAGAAGTAGTGAAGAGGCTTTTTTGGAGGCCTAGG
CTTTTGCAAAAAGCTCCGGATCGATCCTGAGAACTTCAGGGTGAGTTTGGGGACCCTTGATTGTTCTTTC
TTTTTCGCTATTGTAAAATTCATGTTATATGGAGGGGGCAAAGTTTTCAGGGTGTTGTTTAGAATGGGAA
GATGTCCCTTGTATCACCATGGACCCTCATGATAATTTTGTTTCTTTCACTTTCTACTCTGTTGACAACC
ATTGTCTCCTCTTATTTTCTTTTCATTTTCTGTAACTTTTTCGTTAAACTTTAGCTTGCATTTGTAACGA
ATTTTTAAATTCACTTTTGTTTATTTGTCAGATTGTAAGTACTTTCTCTAATCACTTTTTTTTCAAGGCA
ATCAGGGTATATTATATTGTACTTCAGCACAGTTTTAGAGAACAATTGTTATAATTAAATGATAAGGTAG
AATATTTCTGCATATAAATTCTGGCTGGCGTGGAAATATTCTTATTGGTAGAAACAACTACATCCTGGTC
ATCATCCTGCCTTTCTCTTTATGGTTACAATGATATACACTGTTTGAGATGAGGATAAAATACTCTGAGT
CCAAACCGGGCCCCTCTGCTAACCATGTTCATGCCTTCTTCTTTTTCCTACAGCTCCTGGGCAACGTGCT
GGTTATTGTGCTGTCTCATCATTTTGGCAAAGAATTGTAATACGACTCACTATAGGGCGAATTGATATGT
CTAGATTAGATAAAAGTAAAGTGATTAACAGCGCATTAGAGCTGCTTAATGAGGTCGGAATCGAAGGTTT
AACAACCCGTAAACTCGCCCAGAAGCTAGGTGTAGAGCAGCCTACATTGTATTGGCATGTAAAAAATAAG
CGGGCTTTGCTCGACGCCTTAGCCATTGAGATGTTAGATAGGCACCATACTCACTTTTGCCCTTTAGAAG
GGGAAAGCTGGCAAGATTTTTTACGTAATAACGCTAAAAGTTTTAGATGTGCTTTACTAAGTCATCGCGA
TGGAGCAAAAGTACATTTAGGTACACGGCCTACAGAAAAACAGTATGAAACTCTCGAAAATCAATTAGCC
TTTTTATGCCAACAAGGTTTTTCACTAGAGAATGCATTATATGCACTCAGCGCTGTGGGGCATTTTACTT
TAGGTTGCGTATTGGAAGATCAAGAGCATCAAGTCGCTAAAGAAGAAAGGGAAACACCTACTACTGATAG
TATGCCGCCATTATTACGACAAGCTATCGAATTATTTGATCACCAAGGTGCAGAGCCAGCCTTCTTATTC
GGCCTTGAATTGATCATATGCGGATTAGAAAAACAACTTAAATGTGAAAGTGGGTCCGCGTACAGCGGAT
CCCGGGAATTCAGATCTTATTAAAGCAGAACTTGTTTATTGCAGCTTATAATGGTTACAAATAAAGCAAT
AGCATCACAAATTTCACAAATAAAGCATTTTTTTCACTGCATTCTAGTTGTGGTTTGTCCAAACTCATCA
ATGTATCTTATCATGTCTGGTCGAATCCATGGCGCAGAACTGGTAGGTATGGAAGATCCGCGTTGACATT
GATTATTGACTAGTTATTAATAGTAATCAATTACGGGGTCATTAGTTCATAGCCCATATATGGAGTTCCG
CGTTACATAACTTACGGTAAATGGCCCGCCTGGCTGACCGCCCAACGACCCCCGCCCATTGACGTCAATA
ATGACGTATGTTCCCATAGTAACGCCAATAGGGACTTTCCATTGACGTCAATGGGTGGAGTATTTACGGT
AAACTGCCCACTTGGCAGTACATCAAGTGTATCATATGCCAAGTACGCCCCCTATTGACGTCAATGACGG
TAAATGGCCCGCCTGGCATTATGCCCAGTACATGACCTTATGGGACTTTCCTACTTGGCAGTACATCTAC
GTATTAGTCATCGCTATTACCATGGTGATGCGGTTTTGGCAGTACATCAATGGGCGTGGATAGCGGTTTG
ACTCACGGGGATTTCCAAGTCTCCACCCCATTGACGTCAATGGGAGTTTGTTTTGGCACCAAAATCAACG
GGACTTTCCAAAATGTCGTAACAACTCCGCCCCATTGACGCAAATGGGCGGTAGGCGTGTACGGTGGGAG
GTCTATATAAGCAGAGCTCTCCCTATCAGTGATAGAGATCTCCCTATCAGTGATAGAGATCGTCGACGAG
CTCGTTTAGTGAACCGTCAGATCGCCTGGAGACGCCATCCACGCTGTTTTGACCTCCATAGAAGACACCG
GGACCGATCCAGCCTCCGGACTCTAGCGTTTAAACTTAAGCTTACCACCATGGATTATAAAGACGATGAT
GACAAGCACCACCACCACCACCACGACAAGGATTGTGAAATGAAACGCACCACACTGGACAGCCCTTTGG
GGAAGCTGGAGCTGTCTGGTTGTGAGCAGGGTCTGCACGAAATAATTTTTCTGGGCAAGGGGACGTCTGC
AGCTGATGCCGTGGAGGTCCCAGCCCCCGCTGCGGTTCTCGGAGGTCCGGAGCCCCTGATGCAGGCTACA
GCCTGGCTGAATGCCTATTTCCACCAGCCCGAGGCTATCGAAGAGTTCCCCGTGCCGGCTCTTCACCATC
CCGTTTTCCAGCAAGAGTCGTTCACCAGACAGGTGTTATGGAAGCTGCTGAAGGTTGTGAAATTCGGAGA
AGTGATTTCTTACTCTCACTTAGCAGCCCTGGCAGGCAACCCCGCAGCCACGGCAGCAGTGAAGACGGCA
CTGAGTGGCAATCCTGTCCCTATCCTGATCCCGTGCCACAGAGTGGTCCAGGGGGATTTGGATGTGGGCG
GTTACGAGGGTGGACTGGCCGTGAAGGAATGGCTTCTGGCCCATGAAGGCCACCGGTTGGGGAAGCCAGG
CTTGGGATTCGAACTGGAGGTGCTGTTCCAGGGCCCCGGTACCGCCATCACAAGTTTGTACAAAAAAGCA
GGCTTTATCACCGGTACCATGAGCCAAGTGCTGTTCCACCAACTAGTCCCGTTGCAGGTGAAATGCAAAG
ACTGTGAGGAGAGGAGAGTAAGTATAAGAATGAGCATTGAACTACAATCAGTTTCTAATCCAGTTCACAG
AAAGGACTTAGTTATTCGTCTGACTGATGACACGGATCCATTTTTTTTATATAACCTTGTTATATCTGAG
GAAGATTTTCAAAGTTTAAAATTCCAGCAAGGTCTTCTGGTAGACTTCTTAGCTTTCCCACAAAAATTTA
TAGATCTCCTTCAGCAATGTACTCAAGAACATGCCAAAGAAATTCCAAGGTTTTTGCTACAGTTAGTTTC
TCCAGCAGCTATTTTGGATAACTCACCTGCATTTTTAAATGTGGTAGAGACAAATCCTTTTAAGCATCTT
ACACACCTCTCACTAAAACTTTTACCTGGAAATGATGTGGAGATAAAGAAATTTCTCGCAGGCTGTTTGA
AATGTAGCAAGGAAGAAAAATTATCATTGATGCAATCACTAGATGATGCTACTAAGCAACTGGACTTTAC
ACGAAAGACATTAGCAGAAAAAAAACAAGAGCTCGATAAGTTACGGAATGAATGGGCGTCACATACAGCA
GCCTTGACAAACAAGCATTCTCAGGAACTGACAAATGAAAAGGAAAAAGCCTTGCAGGCACAGGTTCAAT
ATCAACAGCAGCATGAACAACAGAAAAAAGATTTAGAAATCCTCCATCAACAAAACATCCACCAGCTACA
AAACAGACTGTCTGAGTTAGAAGCGGCTAATAAAGACTTAACCGAAAGAAAATATAAAGGAGACTCCACT
ATTAGAGAACTTAAAGCAAAACTTTCTGGTGTTGAAGAGGAGCTACAGCGGACTAAGCAAGAAGTCCTCT
CTTTGCGAAGAGAGAATTCTACACTAGATGTTGAATGCCACGAGAAAGAAAAGCACGTTAATCAGCTACA
AACAAAAGTGGCAGTTTTAGAACAGGAAATCAAGGATAAGGACCAGCTTGTTTTAAGAACAAAAGAGGCA
TTTGATACAATCCAGGAACAAAAGGTGGTTTTAGAAGAAAATGGTGAGAAAAATCAAGTACAACTAGGAA
AGCTTGAAGCTACAATAAAATCATTATCTGCAGAACTTCTGAAGGCAAATGAAATTATCAAGAAGTTACA
AGGGGATCTGAAAACTTTAATGGGTAAGTTGAAATTGAAGAATACAGTTACTATTCAGCAAGAAAAACTC
TTGGCTGAGAAGGAGGAAAAATTACAAAAGGAACAAAAGGAATTACAAGATGTTGGACAGTCTCTTCGAA
TTAAAGAGCAAGAGGTATGCAAATTACAAGAACAATTAGAAGCTACAGTTAAAAAACTTGAAGAAAGCAA
ACAACTTCTAAAAAATAATGAAAAGTTAATCACGTGGTTAAATAAAGAACTAAATGAAAATCAGCTAGTG
AGAAAGCAAGATGTATTGGGACCTTCTACTACTCCGCCTGCACATTCCAGCAGCAACACAATCAGAAGTG
GAATTTCTCCTAACCTGAATGTGGTTGATGGTAGACTGACTTACCCAACCTGTGGGATTGGTTATCCTGT
CTCCTCTGCATTTGCATTCCAGAATACCTTCCCTCATTCGATATCTGCCAAAAATACCAGCCACCCTGGT
TCAGGAACAAAGGTTCAGTTTAATTTGCAGTTTACAAAACCAAATGCATCACTAGGAGATGTTCAGTCAG
GAGCAACTATTAGTATGCCTTGCTCAACTGATAAGGAAAATGGTGAAAATGTAGGGTTGGAATCCAAATA
CCTGAAGAAAAGGGAAGATAGCATTCCTTTACGCGGACTCAGCCAGAACCTATTTAGTAATTCAGACCAT
CAGAGAGATGGCACTTTAGGAGCATTACATACATCTTCCAAACCCACAGCGCTCCCCTCTGCGTCTTCAG
CCTATTTCCCTGGGCAGTTACCAAACAGTTAATCTAGACCCAGCTTTC
