>Addgene plasmid #136790 | pEBTetD-SNAP-HsSAS6 | depositor partial sequence | sequence record 264015 | Insert
ATGGGCGGTAGGCGTGTACGGTGGGAGGTCTATATAAGCAGAGCTCTCCCTATCAGTGATAGAGATCTCC
CTATCAGTGATAGAGATCGTCGACGAGCTCGTTTAGTGAACCGTCAGATCGCCTGGAGACGCCATCCACG
CTGTTTTGACCTCCATAGAAGACACCGGGACCGATCCAGCCTCCGGACTCTAGCGTTTAAACTTAAGCTT
ACCACCATGGATTATAAAGACGATGATGACAAGCACCACCACCACCACCACGACAAGGATTGTGAAATGA
AACGCACCACACTGGACAGCCCTTTGGGGAAGCTGGAGCTGTCTGGTTGTGAGCAGGGTCTGCACGAAAT
AATTTTTCTGGGCAAGGGGACGTCTGCAGCTGATGCCGTGGAGGTCCCAGCCCCCGCTGCGGTTCTCGGA
GGTCCGGAGCCCCTGATGCAGGCTACAGCCTGGCTGAATGCCTATTTCCACCAGCCCGAGGCTATCGAAG
AGTTCCCCGTGCCGGCTCTTCACCATCCCGTTTTCCAGCAAGAGTCGTTCACCAGACAGGTGTTATGGAA
GCTGCTGAAGGTTGTGAAATTCGGAGAAGTGATTTCTTACTCTCACTTAGCAGCCCTGGCAGGCAACCCC
GCAGCCACGGCAGCAGTGAAGACGGCACTGAGTGGCAATCCTGTCCCTATCCTGATCCCGTGCCACAGAG
TGGTCCAGGGGGATTTGGATGTGGGCGGTTACGAGGGTGGACTGGCCGTGAAGGAATGGCTTCTGGCCCA
TGAAGGCCACCGGTTGGGGAAGCCAGGCTTGGGATTCGAACTGGAGGTGCTGTTCCAGGGCCCCGGTACC
GCCATCACAAGTTTGTACAAAAAAGCAGGCTTTATCACCGGTACCATGAGCCAAGTGCTGTTCCACCAAC
TAGTCCCGTTGCAGGTGAAATGCAAAGACTGTGAGGAGAGGAGAGTAAGTATAAGAATGAGCATTGAACT
ACAATCAGTTTCTAATCCAGTTCACAGAAAGGACTTAGTTATTCGTCTGACTGATGACACGGATCCATTT
TTTTTATATAACCTTGTTATATCTGAGGAAGATTTTCAAAGTTTAAAATTCCAGCAAGGTCTTCTGGTAG
ACTTCTTAGCTTTCCCACAAAAATTTATAGATCTCCTTCAGCAATGTACTCAAGAACATGCCAAAGAAAT
TCCAAGGTTTTTGCTACAGTTAGTTTCTCCAGCAGCTATTTTGGATAACTCACCTGCATTTTTAAATGTG
GTAGAGACAAATCCTTTTAAGCATCTTACACACCTCTCACTAAAACTTTTACCTGGAAATGATGTGGAGA
TAAAGAAATTTCTCGCAGGCTGTTTGAAATGTAGCAAGGAAGAAAAATTATCATTGATGCAATCACTAGA
TGATGCTACTAAGCAACTGGACTTTACACGAAAGACATTAGCAGAAAAAAAACAAGAGCTCGATAAGTTA
CGGAATGAATGGGCGTCACATACAGCAGCCTTGACAAACAAGCATTCTCAGGAACTGACAAATGAAAAGG
AAAAAGCCTTGCAGGCACAGGTTCAATATCAACAGCAGCATGAACAACAGAAAAAAGATTTAGAAATCCT
CCATCAACAAAACATCCACCAGCTACAAAACAGACTGTCTGAGTTAGAAGCGGCTAATAAAGACTTAACC
GAAAGAAAATATAAAGGAGACTCCACTATTAGAGAACTTAAAGCAAAACTTTCTGGTGTTGAAGAGGAGC
TACAGCGGACTAAGCAAGAAGTCCTCTCTTTGCGAAGAGAGAATTCTACACTAGATGTTGAATGCCACGA
GAAAGAAAAGCACGTTAATCAGCTACAAACAAAAGTGGCAGTTTTAGAACAGGAAATCAAGGATAAGGAC
CAGCTTGTTTTAAGAACAAAAGAGGCATTTGATACAATCCAGGAACAAAAGGTGGTTTTAGAAGAAAATG
GTGAGAAAAATCAAGTACAACTAGGAAAGCTTGAAGCTACAATAAAATCATTATCTGCAGAACTTCTGAA
GGCAAATGAAATTATCAAGAAGTTACAAGGGGATCTGAAAACTTTAATGGGTAAGTTGAAATTGAAGAAT
ACAGTTACTATTCAGCAAGAAAAACTCTTGGCTGAGAAGGAGGAAAAATTACAAAAGGAACAAAAGGAAT
TACAAGATGTTGGACAGTCTCTTCGAATTAAAGAGCAAGAGGTATGCAAATTACAAGAACAATTAGAAGC
TACAGTTAAAAAACTTGAAGAAAGCAAACAACTTCTAAAAAATAATGAAAAGTTAATCACGTGGTTAAAT
AAAGAACTAAATGAAAATCAGCTAGTGAGAAAGCAAGATGTATTGGGACCTTCTACTACTCCGCCTGCAC
ATTCCAGCAGCAACACAATCAGAAGTGGAATTTCTCCTAACCTGAATGTGGTTGATGGTAGACTGACTTA
CCCAACCTGTGGGATTGGTTATCCTGTCTCCTCTGCATTTGCATTCCAGAATACCTTCCCTCATTCGATA
TCTGCCAAAAATACCAGCCACCCTGGTTCAGGAACAAAGGTTCAGTTTAATTTGCAGTTTACAAAACCAA
ATGCATCACTAGGAGATGTTCAGTCAGGAGCAACTATTAGTATGCCTTGCTCAACTGATAAGGAAAATGG
TGAAAATGTAGGGTTGGAATCCAAATACCTGAAGAAAAGGGAAGATAGCATTCCTTTACGCGGACTCAGC
CAGAACCTATTTAGTAATTCAGACCATCAGAGAGATGGCACTTTAGGAGCATTACATACATCTTCCAAAC
CCACAGCGCTCCCCTCTGCGTCTTCAGCCTATTTCCCTGGGCAGTTACCAAACAGTTAA
